>Addgene plasmid #208723 | pAAV-CaMKII-GRAB_g5-HT3.0 | addgene full sequence | sequence record 412606 | Addgene NGS Result
CCTGCAGGCAGCTGCGCGCTCGCTCGCTCACTGAGGCCGCCCGGGCGTCGGGCGACCTTTGGTCGCCCGG
CCTCAGTGAGCGAGCGAGCGCGCAGAGAGGGAGTGGCCAACTCCATCACTAGGGGTTCCTGCGGCCGCAC
GCGTCATTATGGCCTTAGGTCACTTCATCTCCATGGGGTTCTTCTTCTGATTTTCTAGAAAATGAGATGG
GGGTGCAGAGAGCTTCCTCAGTGACCTGCCCAGGGTCACATCAGAAATGTCAGAGCTAGAACTTGAACTC
AGATTACTAATCTTAAATTCCATGCCTTGGGGGCATGCAAGTACGATATACAGAAGGAGTGAACTCATTA
GGGCAGATGACCAATGAGTTTAGGAAAGAAGAGTCCAGGGCAGGGTACATCTACACCACCCGCCCAGCCC
TGGGTGAGTCCAGCCACGTTCACCTCATTATAGTTGCCTCTCTCCAGTCCTACCTTGACGGGAAGCACAA
GCAGAAACTGGGACAGGAGCCCCAGGAGACCAAATCTTCATGGTCCCTCTGGGAGGATGGGTGGGGAGAG
CTGTGGCAGAGGCCTCAGGAGGGGCCCTGCTGCTCAGTGGTGACAGATAGGGGTGAGAAAGCAGACAGAG
TCATTCCGTCAGCATTCTGGGTCTGTTTGGTACTTCTTCTCACGCTAAGGTGGCGGTGTGATATGCACAA
TGGCTAAAAAGCAGGGAGAGCTGGAAAGAAACAAGGACAGAGACAGAGGCCAAGTCAACCAGACCAATTC
CCAGAGGAAGCAAAGAAACCATTACAGAGACTACAAGGGGGAAGGGAAGGAGAGATGAATTAGCTTCCCC
TGTAAACCTTAGAACCCAGCTGTTGCCAGGGCAACGGGGCAATACCTGTCTCTTCAGAGGAGATGAAGTT
GCCAGGGTAACTACATCCTGTCTTTCTCAAGGACCATCCCAGAATGTGGCACCCACTAGCCGTTACCATA
GCAACTGCCTCTTTGCCCCACTTAATCCCATCCCGTCTGTTAAAAGGGCCCTATAGTTGGAGGTGGGGGA
GGTAGGAAGAGCGATGATCACTTGTGGACTAAGTTTGTTCGCATCCCCTTCTCCAACCCCCTCAGTACAT
CACCCTGGGGGAACAGGGTCCACTTGCTCCTGGGCCCACACAGTCCTGCAGTATTGTGTATATAAGGCCA
GGGCAAAGAGGAGCAGGTTTTAAAGTGAAAGGCAGGCAGGTGTTGGGGAGGCAGTTACCGGGGCAACGGG
AACAGGGCGTTTCGGAGGTGGTTGCCATGGGGACCTGGATGCTGACGAAGGCTCGCGAGGCTGTGAGCAG
CCACAGTGCCCTGCTCAGAAGCCCCAAGCTCGTCAGTCAAGCCGGTTCTCCGTTTGCACTCAGGAGCACG
GGCAGGCGAGTGGCCCCTAGTTCTGGGGGCAGCGGGGTACCGGATCCTCTAGAGTCGACGCCACCATGGA
GACAGACACACTCCTGCTATGGGTACTGCTGCTCTGGGTTCCAGGTTCCACTGGTGACACAAGTTTGTAC
AAAAAAGTTGGCACCACCGGTGACAAACTTGATGCTAATGTGAGTTCCAACGAGGGTTTCAGGTCCGTGG
AGAAGGTCGTGCTGCTCACGTTCCTTGCAGTGGTTATCCTGATGGCCATCTTGGGCAACCTGCTGGTGAT
GGTGGCTGTGTGCAGGGACAGGCAGCTCAGGAAAATAAAAACCAACTATTTCATTGTGTCTCTCGCCTTT
GCTGACCTGCTGGTTTCGGTGCTGGTGATGCCCTTTGGTGCCATTGAGCTGGTCCAAGACATCTGGGCTT
ATGGGGAGATGTTCTGCCTGGTCCGGACCTCTCTGGATGTCTACCTTTGTACAGCATCGATCTTTCACCT
GTGCTGTATTTCCCTGGACAGGTATTACGCCATCTGCTGCCAGCCTTTGGTTTATAGGAACAAGATGACC
CCTCTACGCATCGCATTAATGTTGGGAGGCTGCTGGGTCCTTCCCATGTTTATATCTTTTCTCCCCATAA
TGCAAGGCTGGAACAACATCGGCATAGTTGATGTGATAGAGAAAAGGAAATTCAGCCACAACTCTAACTC
CACGTGGTGTGTCTTCATGGTCAACAAGCCCTATGCTATCACCTGCTCTGTGGTGGCCTTCTACATCCCG
TTTCTCCTCATGGTGCTGGCCTATTACCGAATCTATGTCGTGGCTAAGCGGGGTCCGGACGCCGTCGCCG
CGCCGCCGGGGGGCACCGAGCGCAGGCCCAACGGTCTGGGCCCCGAGCGCAGCGCGGGCCCGGGGGGCGC
AGAGGCCGAACCGCTGCCCACCCAGCTCAACGGCGCCCCTGGCGAGCCCGCGCCGGCCGGGCCGCGCGAC
ACCGACGCGCTGGACCTGGAGGAGGGAGGAAACGTCTATATCAAGGCCGACAAGCAGAAGAACGGCATCA
AGGCGATCTTCCACATCCGCCACAACATCGAGGACGGCGGCGTGCAGCTCGCCATCCACTACCAGCAGAA
CACCCCCATCGGCGACGGCCCCGTGCTGCTGCCCGACAACCACTACCTGAGCGTGCAGTCCAAACTTTCG
AAAGACCCCAACGAGAAGCGCGATCACATGGTCCTGCTGGAGTTCGTGACCGCCGCCGGGATCACTCTCG
GCATGGACGAGCTGTACAAGGGCGGTACCGGAGGGAGCATGGTGAGAAAGGGCGAGGAGCTGTTCACCGG
GGTGGTGCCCATCCTGGTCGAGCTGGACGGCGACGTAAACGGCCACAAGTTCAGCGTGCGGGGCGAGGGT
GAGGGCGATGCCACCAATGGCAAGCTGACCCTGAAGTTCATCTGCACCACCGGCAAGCTGCCCGTGCCCT
GGCCCACCCTCGTGACCACCCTGACCTACGGCGTGCAGTGCTTCAGTCGCTACCCCGACCACATGAAGCA
GCACGACTTCTTCAAGTCCGCCATGCCCGAAGGCTACGTGCAGGAGCGCACCATCTTCTTCAAGGACGAC
GGCAACTACAAGACCCGCGCCGAGGTGAAGTTCGAGGGCGACACCCTGGTGAACCGCATCGAGCTGAAGG
GCATCGACTTCAAGGAGGACGGCAACATCCTGGGGCACAAGCTGGAGTACAACACCGGAGCAGCAGCACG
CTTCCGCTGGAGGACAGAGACCAAGGCAGCCAAGGTGTTATGTGTCATCATGGGCTGCTTCTGTTTCTGC
TGGGCCCCCTTCTTTGTCACCAATATTGTGGACCCTTTCATAGACTACACTGTCCCCGAGCAGGTGTGGA
CTGCTTTCCTCTGGCTTGGCTATATCAATTCGGGGTTGAACCCTTTTCTCTATGCCTTCTTGAATAAGTC
TTTCAGACGTGCCTTCCTCATCATCCTCCGTTGCAATTATAAGGTAGAGAAAAAGCCTCCTGTCAGGCAG
ATTCCAAGAGTTGCCGCCACTGCTTTGTCTGGGAGGGAGCTTAATGTTAACATTTATCGGCATACCAATG
AACCGGTGATCGAGAAAGCCAGTGACAATGAGCCCGGTATAGAGATGCAAGTTGAGAATTTAGAGTTACC
AGTAAATCCCTCCAGTGTGGTTAGCGAAAGGATTAGCAGTGTGTGAGAATTCGATATCAAGCTTATCGAT
AATCAACCTCTGGATTACAAAATTTGTGAAAGATTGACTGGTATTCTTAACTATGTTGCTCCTTTTACGC
TATGTGGATACGCTGCTTTAATGCCTTTGTATCATGCTATTGCTTCCCGTATGGCTTTCATTTTCTCCTC
CTTGTATAAATCCTGGTTGCTGTCTCTTTATGAGGAGTTGTGGCCCGTTGTCAGGCAACGTGGCGTGGTG
TGCACTGTGTTTGCTGACGCAACCCCCACTGGTTGGGGCATTGCCACCACCTGTCAGCTCCTTTCCGGGA
CTTTCGCTTTCCCCCTCCCTATTGCCACGGCGGAACTCATCGCCGCCTGCCTTGCCCGCTGCTGGACAGG
GGCTCGGCTGTTGGGCACTGACAATTCCGTGGTGTTGTCGGGGAAATCATCGTCCTTTCCTTGGCTGCTC
GCCTATGTTGCCACCTGGATTCTGCGCGGGACGTCCTTCTGCTACGTCCCTTCGGCCCTCAATCCAGCGG
ACCTTCCTTCCCGCGGCCTGCTGCCGGCTCTGCGGCCTCTTCCGCGTCTTCGCCTTCGCCCTCAGACGAG
TCGGATCTCCCTTTGGGCCGCCTCCCCGCATCGATACCGAGCGCTGCTCGAGAGATCTACGGGTGGCATC
CCTGTGACCCCTCCCCAGTGCCTCTCCTGGCCCTGGAAGTTGCCACTCCAGTGCCCACCAGCCTTGTCCT
AATAAAATTAAGTTGCATCATTTTGTCTGACTAGGTGTCCTTCTATAATATTATGGGGTGGAGGGGGGTG
GTATGGAGCAAGGGGCAAGTTGGGAAGACAACCTGTAGGGCCTGCGGGGTCTATTGGGAACCAAGCTGGA
GTGCAGTGGCACAATCTTGGCTCACTGCAATCTCCGCCTCCTGGGTTCAAGCGATTCTCCTGCCTCAGCC
TCCCGAGTTGTTGGGATTCCAGGCATGCATGACCAGGCTCAGCTAATTTTTGTTTTTTTGGTAGAGACGG
GGTTTCACCATATTGGCCAGGCTGGTCTCCAACTCCTAATCTCAGGTGATCTACCCACCTTGGCCTCCCA
AATTGCTGGGATTACAGGCGTGAACCACTGCTCCCTTCCCTGTCCTTCTGATTTTGTAGGTAACCACGTG
CGGACCGAGCGGCCGCAGGAACCCCTAGTGATGGAGTTGGCCACTCCCTCTCTGCGCGCTCGCTCGCTCA
CTGAGGCCGGGCGACCAAAGGTCGCCCGACGCCCGGGCTTTGCCCGGGCGGCCTCAGTGAGCGAGCGAGC
GCGCAGCTGCCTGCAGGGGCGCCTGATGCGGTATTTTCTCCTTACGCATCTGTGCGGTATTTCACACCGC
ATA
[95 nt withheld, positions 4974-5068]
T
[46 nt withheld, positions 5070-5115]
C
[141 nt withheld, positions 5117-5257]
CCTTTGACGTTGGAGTCCACGTTCTTT
[37 nt withheld, positions 5285-5321]
ACTCTATCTCGGGCTATTCTTTTGATTTATAAGGGATTTTGCCGATTTCGGTCTATTGGTTAAAAAATGA
GCTGATTTAACAAAAATTTAACGCGAATTTTAACAAAATATTAACGTTTACAATTTTATGGTGCACTCTC
AGTACAATCTGCTCTGATGCCGCATAGTTAAGCCAGCCCCGACACCCGCCAACACCCGCTGACGCGCCCT
GACGGGCTTGTCTGCTCCCGGCATCCGCTTACAGACAAGCTGTGACCGTCTCCGGGAGCTGCATGTGTCA
GAGGTTTTCACCGTCATCACCGAAACGCGCGAGACGAAAGGGCCTCGTGATACGCCTATTTTTATAGGTT
AATGTCATGATAATAATGGTTTCTTAGACGTCAGGTGGCACTTTTCGGGGAAATGTGCGCGGAACCCCTA
TTTGTTTATTTTTCTAAATACATTCAAATATGTATCCGCTCATGAGACAATAACCCTGATAAATGCTTCA
ATAATATTGAAAAAGGAAGAGTATGAGTATTCAACATTTCCGTGTCGCCCTTATTCCCTTTTTTGCGGCA
TTTTGCCTTCCTGTTTTTGCTCACCCAGAAACGCTGGTGAAAGTAAAAGATGCTGAAGATCAGTTGGGTG
CACGAGTGGGTTACATCGAACTGGATCTCAACAGCGGTAAGATCCTTGAGAGTTTTCGCCCCGAAGAACG
TTTTCCAATGATGAGCACTTTTAAAGTTCTGCTATGTGGCGCGGTATTATCCCGTATTGACGCCGGGCAA
GAGCAACTCGGTCGCCGCATACACTATTCTCAGAATGACTTGGTTGAGTACTCACCAGTCACAGAAAAGC
ATCTTACGGATGGCATGACAGTAAGAGAATTATGCAGTGCTGCCATAACCATGAGTGATAACACTGCGGC
CAACTTACTTCTGACAACGATCGGAGGACCGAAGGAGCTAACCGCTTTTTTGCACAACATGGGGGATCAT
GTAACTCGCCTTGATCGTTGGGAACCGGAGCTGAATGAAGCCATACCAAACGACGAGCGTGACACCACGA
TGCCTGTAGCAATGGCAACAACGTTGCGCAAACTATTAACTGGCGAACTACTTACTCTAGCTTCCCGGCA
ACAATTAATAGACTGGATGGAGGCGGATAAAGTTGCAGGACCACTTCTGCGCTCGGCCCTTCCGGCTGGC
TGGTTTATTGCTGATAAATCTGGAGCCGGTGAGCGTGGGTCTCGCGGTATCATTGCAGCACTGGGGCCAG
ATGGTAAGCCCTCCCGTATCGTAGTTATCTACACGACGGGGAGTCAGGCAACTATGGATGAACGAAATAG
ACAGATCGCTGAGATAGGTGCCTCACTGATTAAGCATTGGTAACTGTCAGACCAAGTTTACTCATATATA
CTTTAGATTGATTTAAAACTTCATTTTTAATTTAAAAGGATCTAGGTGAAGATCCTTTTTGATAATCTCA
TGACCAAAATCCCTTAACGTGAGTTTTCGTTCCACTGAGCGTCAGACCCCGTAGAAAAGATCAAAGGATC
TTCTTGAGATCCTTTTTTTCTGCGCGTAATCTGCTGCTTGCAAACAAAAAAACCACCGCTACCAGCGGTG
GTTTGTTTGCCGGATCAAGAGCTACCAACTCTTTTTCCGAAGGTAACTGGCTTCAGCAGAGCGCAGATAC
CAAATACTGTTCTTCTAGTGTAGCCGTAGTTAGGCCACCACTTCAAGAACTCTGTAGCACCGCCTACATA
CCTCGCTCTGCTAATCCTGTTACCAGTGGCTGCTGCCAGTGGCGATAAGTCGTGTCTTACCGGGTTGGAC
TCAAGACGATAGTTACCGGATAAGGCGCAGCGGTCGGGCTGAACGGGGGGTTCGTGCACACAGCCCAGCT
TGGAGCGAACGACCTACACCGAACTGAGATACCTACAGCGTGAGCTATGAGAAAGCGCCACGCTTCCCGA
AGGGAGAAAGGCGGACAGGTATCCGGTAAGCGGCAGGGTCGGAACAGGAGAGCGCACGAGGGAGCTTCCA
GGGGGAAACGCCTGGTATCTTTATAGTCCTGTCGGGTTTCGCCACCTCTGACTTGAGCGTCGATTTTTGT
GATGCTCGTCAGGGGGGCGGAGCCTATGGAAAAACGCCAGCAACGCGGCCTTTTTACGGTTCCTGGCCTT
TTGCTGGCCTTTTGCTCACATGT
Features (pLannotate 1.2.2; 20 found; start..end, strand, type, name):
     12..39      +  repeat_region  AAV2 ITR (fragment): inverted terminal repeat of adeno-associated virus serotype 2 inverted
     68..95      +  repeat_region  AAV2 ITR (fragment): inverted terminal repeat of adeno-associated virus serotype 2 inverted
    145..1433    +  promoter       CaMKII promoter: promoter for the mouse calcium/calmodulin-dependent kinase II α subunit
   1442..1459    +  misc_feature   MCS (fragment): pUC18/19 multiple cloning site
   1466..1528    +  sig_peptide    Igκ leader: leader sequence from mouse immunoglobulin κ light chain
   1530..1547    +  protein_bind   attB1 (fragment): mutant version of attB; core recombination site for the Gateway® BP reaction BP Clonase™
   1619..2404    +  CDS            ADRA2A (fragment): ADA2A_HUMAN - Also known as ADRA2R, ADRAR. Experimental evidence at protein level: Swiss-Prot protein existence level 1. Alpha-2 adrenergic receptors mediate the catecholamine- induced inhibition of adenylate cyclase through the action of G proteins. The rank order of potency for agonists of this receptor is oxymetazoline > clonidine > epinephrine > norepinephrine > phenylephrine > dopamine > p-synephrine > p-tyramine > serotonin = p- octopamine. For antagonists, the rank order is yohimbine > phentolamine = mianserine > chlorpromazine = spiperone = prazosin > propanolol > alprenolol = pindolol
   2411..3133    +  CDS            cEGFP: cEGFP is a basic (constitutively fluorescent) green fluorescent protein published in 2008, derived from Aequorea victoria.
   3167..3613    +  CDS            HTR2C (fragment): 5HT2C_HUMAN - Also known as HTR1C. Experimental evidence at protein level: Swiss-Prot protein existence level 1. G-protein coupled receptor for 5-hydroxytryptamine (serotonin). Also functions as a receptor for various drugs and psychoactive substances, including ergot alkaloid derivatives, 1-2,5,- dimethoxy-4-iodophenyl-2-aminopropane (DOI) and lysergic acid diethylamide (LSD). Ligand binding causes a conformation change that triggers signaling via guanine nucleotide-binding proteins (G proteins) and modulates the activity of down-stream effectors. Beta-arrestin family members inhibit signalin
   3617..3641    +  misc_feature   MCS (fragment): pBluescript multiple cloning site
   3641..4229    +  misc_feature   WPRE: woodchuck hepatitis virus posttranscriptional regulatory element
   4261..4737    +  polyA_signal   hGH poly(A) signal: human growth hormone polyadenylation signal
   4777..4917    +  repeat_region  AAV2 ITR: inverted terminal repeat of adeno-associated virus serotype 2 inverted
   4922..4973    -  misc_feature   bom (fragment): basis of mobility region from pBR322
   4992..5447    +  rep_origin     f1 ori (sequence partly withheld): f1 bacteriophage origin of replication; arrow indicates direction of (+) strand synthesis
   5448..5497    -  misc_feature   bom (fragment): basis of mobility region from pBR322
   5599..5634    -  CDS            rop (fragment): Rop protein, which maintains plasmids at low copy number; rop
   5729..5833    +  promoter       AmpR promoter: bla
   5834..6694    +  CDS            AmpR: β-lactamase; bla; confers resistance to ampicillin, carbenicillin, and related antibiotics
   6865..7453    +  rep_origin     ori: high-copy-number ColE1/pMB1/pBR322/pUC origin of replication
