[The description below was written by a language model from this plasmid's Addgene catalogue record and pLannotate feature annotations shown in this document.]
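Description:
pAAV-CaMKII-GRAB_g5-HT3.0 is an adeno-associated virus transfer plasmid, about 7.5 kb in the sequenced record, that carries a genetically encoded green fluorescent serotonin (5-HT) sensor for expression in excitatory neurons. It is maintained in bacteria through a high-copy ColE1/pUC-type origin and selected with ampicillin via the bla gene. An f1 phage origin is also present in the backbone. The expression cassette lies between AAV2 inverted terminal repeats, which are the cis elements needed for replication and packaging of the cassette into recombinant AAV particles. The 3′ ITR is annotated in full, whereas only short fragments were detected at the 5′ end. This may simply reflect the difficulty of sequencing and annotating these repeats. A recombination-deficient growth strain is recorded, in keeping with the instability of ITRs.

Transcription is driven by the mouse CaMKIIα promoter, which biases expression towards excitatory neurons. The 2,151 bp insert opens with a mouse Igκ leader peptide, which would direct the protein into the secretory pathway on its way to the plasma membrane. The rest of the reading frame is a G protein-coupled receptor scaffold interrupted by a GFP-derived module annotated as cEGFP. The automated annotation labels the receptor segments either side of the fluorescent protein as fragments of human ADRA2A and HTR2C. These are homology-based calls, and the record does not state which receptor or receptors the sensor is actually built from. In GRAB sensors, ligand binding changes the receptor conformation, and this alters the fluorescence of the inserted protein. A WPRE and the human growth hormone polyadenylation signal follow the coding sequence to enhance transcript stability and expression. The construct is intended for producing AAV to image serotonin release in neural tissue, including in vivo.
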