Addgene plasmid #208723: pAAV-CaMKII-GRAB_g5-HT3.0
Purpose: Expresses the green 5-HT sensor GRAB_g5-HT3.0 in excitatory neurons
Depositing lab: Yulong Li. Depositing organization: Peking University. Publication: Improved green and red GRAB sensors for monitoring spatiotemporal serotonin release in vivo. Deng F, Wan J, Li G, Dong H, Xia X, Wang Y, Li X, Zhuang C, Zheng Y, Liu L, Yan Y, Feng J, Zhao Y, Xie H, Li Y. Nat Methods. 2024 Apr;21(4):692-702. doi: 10.1038/s41592-024-02188-8. Epub 2024 Mar 5. PubMed 38443508.
Backbone
  Vector backbone: pAAV
  Backbone manufacturer: Addgene
  Backbone size w/o insert (bp): 5374
  Vector type: AAV
Growth in bacteria
  Bacterial resistance: Ampicillin, 100 μg/mL
  Growth temperature: 37°C
  Growth strain: NEB Stable
  Copy number: High Copy
Gene/Insert
  Gene/Insert name: Green fluorescent 5-HT sensor GRAB_g5-HT3.0
  Species: H. sapiens (human), M. musculus (mouse)
  Insert size (bp): 2151
  Promoter: CaMKII
  Cloning method: Gibson Cloning
  Sequencing primers: 5′ -; 3′ -
Terms and licenses: Academic/Nonprofit Terms; Industry Terms: Not Available to Industry
Depositor comments: Please visit https://www.biorxiv.org/content/10.1101/2023.05.27.542566v1 for bioRxiv preprint.
How to cite: pAAV-CaMKII-GRAB_g5-HT3.0 was a gift from Yulong Li (Addgene plasmid # 208723 ; http://n2t.net/addgene:208723 ; RRID:Addgene_208723)
